>Addgene plasmid #54866 | mApple-Alpha-V-Integrin-25 | addgene partial sequence | sequence record 96907 | Mombaerts mRFPup 5'-GTGGCCGTTCACGGAGCCCTCCATG-3'
ATGATGGCCATGTTATTCTCCTCGCCCTTGCTCACCATGGTGGCGACCGGTGGGGATCCCGGGCCCGCGG
TACCGTCGACTGCAGAATTCGAAGCTTGAGCTCGAGATCCCGGAGTTTCTGAGTTTCCTTCACCATTTTC
ATGAGGTTGAAGCTGCTCCCTTTCTTGTTCTTCTTGAGGTGGCCGGACCCGTTTAAAAAAGCCCATCCTG
TACATTACAAATACCAAAACAGCCAGTAGCAACAATCCTGCTAGAACTGCTAAAATGATCACCCACACAG
GCACAGGCATGGGCGCTGGCTGAATGCCCCAGGTGACATTAGTGGTAACCAATGTGGAGTTGGTGATATC
CTCAATTGGAAGATTCTTATAAGGAAACTCTATGACATTAAATGAAGCAGACGACTTCAGAGAATAGGAA
TGATTCTGATTTTCTTTATTCATAAAAGTCTCAGTCCACAGTAATGACTTTACGTACAAGATTGCACTCT
TTCCTCTGTCTAATCTCCCAACTTGGCAGACAATCTTCAAGCACTGAGCAACTCCACAACCCAAAGTGTG
AATATCTCCTTCACTGAGGGCAAGATCCCGCTTAGTGATGAGATGGTCCCGCTCACCTTGCCCGGCAACC
GTGTCATTCTTTTCAGTTGTTTGCAAAGATGAGATCTTAATTCTCAAAGGGTTGATCTCCATATCTGAAG
TGCAGTTCATTGGTCCATCAATATCATAATGAAGGATATACAACAGAGTGTTATTATTATATTTGTAAGG
CCACTGAAGATGGAGCATTGCCTTGCTGAATGAACTTGGACCATTGTTTCTCAGCTCATAGATGTGCTGA
A
