[The description below was written by a language model from this plasmid's Addgene catalogue record.]
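Description:
mApple-Alpha-V-Integrin-25 is a mammalian expression plasmid that produces human integrin alpha-V (ITGAV, also known as CD51 or the vitronectin receptor alpha subunit) fused to the red-orange fluorescent protein mApple. It is built on an mApple backbone of about 4.75 kb (excluding the insert). The integrin coding sequence is placed so that mApple, supplied by the backbone, sits at the C terminus of the fusion. This places the fluorophore on the cytoplasmic tail side of this type I transmembrane protein rather than near its N-terminal signal sequence and extracellular domain. Transcription is driven by the CMV promoter, a strong constitutive promoter in most mammalian cell lines. The listed 3′ sequencing primer implies an SV40 polyadenylation signal downstream of the fusion. The "25" in the name may refer to the linker between the two proteins, but the record does not explain it, and the cloning method is listed as unknown.

The plasmid is maintained at high copy in E. coli under kanamycin selection. It also carries a neomycin resistance marker, so stably transfected mammalian cells can be selected with G418. No feature table is provided, so the origin of replication and other backbone elements are not documented here.

The stated purpose is fluorescent labelling of focal adhesions. The tagged alpha-V subunit is expected to pair with endogenous beta integrin subunits and to accumulate at cell–matrix adhesion sites, which can then be viewed by fluorescence microscopy in living or fixed cells. The recorded spectral values for mApple are excitation at 568 nm and emission at 592 nm, so it can be combined with green or far-red markers in multicolour imaging.
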