Addgene plasmid #54866: mApple-Alpha-V-Integrin-25
Purpose: Localization: Focal Adhesions, Excitation: 568, Emission: 592
Depositing lab: Michael Davidson. Depositing organization: Florida State University, Tallahassee.
Backbone
  Vector backbone: mApple
  Backbone size w/o insert (bp): 4750
  Vector type: Mammalian Expression
  Selectable markers: Neomycin (select with G418)
Growth in bacteria
  Bacterial resistance: Kanamycin, 50 μg/mL
  Growth temperature: 37°C
  Growth strain: DH5alpha
  Copy number: High Copy
Gene/Insert
  Gene/Insert name: Alpha-V Integrin (alt name: NM_002210.3)
  Species: H. sapiens (human)
  Entrez Gene: ITGAV (a.k.a. CD51, MSK8, VNRA, VTNR)
  Promoter: CMV
  Tag / fusion protein: mApple (C terminal on backbone)
  Cloning method: Unknown
  Sequencing primers: 5′ CMV-F; 3′ SV40pA-R
Terms and licenses: Academic/Nonprofit Terms; Industry Terms: Not Available to Industry
Depositor comments: . Excitation = 568; Emission = 592
How to cite: mApple-Alpha-V-Integrin-25 was a gift from Michael Davidson (Addgene plasmid # 54866 ; http://n2t.net/addgene:54866 ; RRID:Addgene_54866)
