LOCUS       Exported 7876 bp ds-DNA circular SYN 12-MAY-2021
DEFINITION  Localization: Focal Adhesions, Excitation: 568, Emission: 592.
ACCESSION   .
VERSION     .
KEYWORDS    mApple-Alpha-V-Integrin-25
SOURCE      synthetic DNA construct
  ORGANISM  synthetic DNA construct
REFERENCE   1 (bases 1 to 7876)
  TITLE     Davidson lab - mApple constructs
REFERENCE   2 (bases 1 to 7876)
  AUTHORS   .
  TITLE     Direct Submission
  JOURNAL   Exported May 12, 2021 from SnapGene Server 1.1.58
            http://www.snapgene.com
FEATURES             Location/Qualifiers
     source          1..7876
                     /organism="synthetic DNA construct"
                     /mol_type="other DNA"
     enhancer        1..304
                     /label=CMV enhancer
                     /note="human cytomegalovirus immediate early enhancer"
     promoter        305..508
                     /label=CMV promoter
                     /note="human cytomegalovirus (CMV) immediate early
                     promoter"
     primer_bind     459..479
                     /label=CMV-F
                     /note="Human CMV immediate early promoter, forward primer"
     misc_feature    3704..3756
                     /label=MCS
                     /note="multiple cloning site"
     regulatory      3766..3775
                     /regulatory_class="other"
                     /note="vertebrate consensus sequence for strong initiation
                     of translation (Kozak, 1987)"
     CDS             3772..4482
                     /codon_start=1
                     /product="photostable monomeric derivative of DsRed (Shaner
                     et al., 2008)"
                     /label=mApple
                     /note="mammalian codon-optimized"
                     /translation="MVSKGEENNMAIIKEFMRFKVHMEGSVNGHEFEIEGEGEGRPYEA
                     FQTAKLKVTKGGPLPFAWDILSPQFMYGSKVYIKHPADIPDYFKLSFPEGFRWERVMNF
                     EDGGIIHVNQDSSLQDGVFIYKVKLRGTNFPSDGPVMQKKTMGWEASEERMYPEDGALK
                     SEIKKRLKLKDGGHYAAEVKTTYKAKKPVQLPGAYIVDIKLDIVSHNEDYTIVEQYERA
                     EGRHSTGGMDELYK"
     primer_bind     4185..4204
                     /label=mCherry-F
                     /note="mCherry, forward primer"
     polyA_signal    4604..4725
                     /label=SV40 poly(A) signal
                     /note="SV40 polyadenylation signal"
     primer_bind     complement(4641..4660)
                     /label=SV40pA-R
                     /note="SV40 polyA, reverse primer"
     primer_bind     4695..4714
                     /label=EBV-rev
                     /note="SV40 polyA terminator, reverse primer"
     rep_origin      complement(4732..5187)
                     /direction=LEFT
                     /label=f1 ori
                     /note="f1 bacteriophage origin of replication; arrow
                     indicates direction of (+) strand synthesis"
     primer_bind     complement(4869..4890)
                     /label=F1ori-F
                     /note="F1 origin, forward primer"
     primer_bind     5081..5100
                     /label=F1ori-R
                     /note="F1 origin, reverse primer"
     promoter        5214..5318
                     /gene="bla"
                     /label=AmpR promoter
     promoter        5320..5677
                     /label=SV40 promoter
                     /note="SV40 enhancer and early promoter"
     primer_bind     complement(5343..5363)
                     /label=pBABE 3'
                     /note="SV40 enhancer, reverse primer for pBABE vectors"
     rep_origin      5528..5663
                     /label=SV40 ori
                     /note="SV40 origin of replication"
     primer_bind     5590..5609
                     /label=SV40pro-F
                     /note="SV40 promoter/origin, forward primer"
     CDS             5712..6506
                     /codon_start=1
                     /gene="aph(3')-II (or nptII)"
                     /product="aminoglycoside phosphotransferase from Tn5"
                     /label=NeoR/KanR
                     /note="confers resistance to neomycin, kanamycin, and G418
                     (Geneticin(R))"
                     /translation="MIEQDGLHAGSPAAWVERLFGYDWAQQTIGCSDAAVFRLSAQGRP
                     VLFVKTDLSGALNELQDEAARLSWLATTGVPCAAVLDVVTEAGRDWLLLGEVPGQDLLS
                     SHLAPAEKVSIMADAMRRLHTLDPATCPFDHQAKHRIERARTRMEAGLVDQDDLDEEHQ
                     GLAPAELFARLKASMPDGEDLVVTHGDACLPNIMVENGRFSGFIDCGRLGVADRYQDIA
                     LATRDIAEELGGEWADRFLVLYGIAAPDSQRIAFYRLLDEFF"
     primer_bind     complement(5766..5785)
                     /label=Neo-R
                     /note="Neomycin resistance gene, reverse primer"
     primer_bind     6376..6395
                     /label=Neo-F
                     /note="Neomycin resistance gene, forward primer"
     primer_bind     complement(6694..6713)
                     /label=TK-pA-R
                     /note="Thymidine kinase polyA, reverse primer"
     polyA_signal    6738..6785
                     /label=HSV TK poly(A) signal
                     /note="herpes simplex virus thymidine kinase
                     polyadenylation signal (Cole and Stacy, 1985)"
     rep_origin      7114..7702
                     /direction=RIGHT
                     /label=ori
                     /note="high-copy-number ColE1/pMB1/pBR322/pUC origin of
                     replication"
     primer_bind     7603..7622
                     /label=pBR322ori-F
                     /note="pBR322 origin, forward primer"
ORIGIN
        1 cgttacataa cttacggtaa atggcccgcc tggctgaccg cccaacgacc cccgcccatt
       61 gacgtcaata atgacgtatg ttcccatagt aacgccaata gggactttcc attgacgtca
      121 atgggtggag tatttacggt aaactgccca cttggcagta catcaagtgt atcatatgcc
      181 aagtacgccc cctattgacg tcaatgacgg taaatggccc gcctggcatt atgcccagta
      241 catgacctta tgggactttc ctacttggca gtacatctac gtattagtca tcgctattac
      301 catggtgatg cggttttggc agtacatcaa tgggcgtgga tagcggtttg actcacgggg
      361 atttccaagt ctccacccca ttgacgtcaa tgggagtttg ttttggcacc aaaatcaacg
      421 ggactttcca aaatgtcgta acaactccgc cccattgacg caaatgggcg gtaggcgtgt
      481 acggtgggag gtctatataa gcagagctgg tttagtgaac cgtcagatcc gctagtcgac
      541 ggtacctcgg cgatggcttt tccgccgcgg cgacggctgc gcctcggtcc ccgcggcctc
      601 ccgcttcttc tctcgggact cctgctacct ctgtgccgcg ccttcaacct agacgtggac
      661 agtcctgccg agtactctgg ccccgaggga agttacttcg gcttcgccgt ggatttcttc
      721 gtgcccagcg cgtcttcccg gatgtttctt ctcgtgggag ctcccaaagc aaacaccacc
      781 cagcctggga ttgtggaagg agggcaggtc ctcaaatgtg actggtcttc tacccgccgg
      841 tgccagccaa ttgaatttga tgcaacaggc aatagagatt atgccaagga tgatccattg
      901 gaatttaagt cccatcagtg gtttggagca tctgtgaggt cgaaacagga taaaattttg
      961 gcctgtgccc cattgtacca ttggagaact gagatgaaac aggagcgaga gcctgttgga
     1021 acatgctttc ttcaagatgg aacaaagact gttgagtatg ctccatgtag atcacaagat
     1081 attgatgctg atggacaggg attttgtcaa ggaggattca gcattgattt tactaaagct
     1141 gacagagtac ttcttggtgg tcctggtagc ttttattggc aaggtcagct tatttcggat
     1201 caagtggcag aaatcgtatc taaatacgac cccaatgttt acagcatcaa gtataataac
     1261 caattagcaa ctcggactgc acaagctatt tttgatgaca gctatttggg ttattctgtg
     1321 gctgtcggag atttcaatgg tgatggcata gatgactttg tttcaggagt tccaagagca
     1381 gcaaggactt tgggaatggt ttatatttat gatgggaaga acatgtcctc cttatacaat
     1441 tttactggcg agcagatggc tgcatatttc ggattttctg tagctgccac tgacattaat
     1501 ggagatgatt atgcagatgt gtttattgga gcacctctct tcatggatcg tggctctgat
     1561 ggcaaactcc aagaggtggg gcaggtctca gtgtctctac agagagcttc aggagacttc
     1621 cagacgacaa agctgaatgg atttgaggtc tttgcacggt ttggcagtgc catagctcct
     1681 ttgggagatc tggaccagga tggtttcaat gatattgcaa ttgctgctcc atatgggggt
     1741 gaagataaaa aaggaattgt ttatatcttc aatggaagat caacaggctt gaacgcagtc
     1801 ccatctcaaa tccttgaagg gcagtgggct gctcgaagca tgccaccaag ctttggctat
     1861 tcaatgaaag gagccacaga tatagacaaa aatggatatc cagacttaat tgtaggagct
     1921 tttggtgtag atcgagctat cttatacagg gccagaccag ttatcactgt aaatgctggt
     1981 cttgaagtgt accctagcat tttaaatcaa gacaataaaa cctgctcact gcctggaaca
     2041 gctctcaaag tttcctgttt taatgttagg ttctgcttaa aggcagatgg caaaggagta
     2101 cttcccagga aacttaattt ccaggtggaa cttcttttgg ataaactcaa gcaaaaggga
     2161 gcaattcgac gagcactgtt tctctacagc aggtccccaa gtcactccaa gaacatgact
     2221 atttcaaggg ggggactgat gcagtgtgag gaattgatag cgtatctgcg ggatgaatct
     2281 gaatttagag acaaactcac tccaattact atttttatgg aatatcggtt ggattataga
     2341 acagctgctg atacaacagg cttgcaaccc attcttaacc agttcacgcc tgctaacatt
     2401 agtcgacagg ctcacattct acttgactgt ggtgaagaca atgtctgtaa acccaagctg
     2461 gaagtttctg tagatagtga tcaaaagaag atctatattg gggatgacaa ccctctgaca
     2521 ttgattgtta aggctcagaa tcaaggagaa ggtgcctacg aagctgagct catcgtttcc
     2581 attccactgc aggctgattt catcggggtt gtccgaaaca atgaagcctt agcaagactt
     2641 tcctgtgcat ttaagacaga aaaccaaact cgccaggtgg tatgtgacct tggaaaccca
     2701 atgaaggctg gaactcaact cttagctggt cttcgtttca gtgtgcacca gcagtcagag
     2761 atggatactt ctgtgaaatt tgacttacaa atccaaagct caaatctatt tgacaaagta
     2821 agcccagttg tatctcacaa agttgatctt gctgttttag ctgcagttga gataagagga
     2881 gtctcgagtc ctgatcatat ctttcttccg attccaaact gggagcacaa ggagaaccct
     2941 gagactgaag aagatgttgg gccagttgtt cagcacatct atgagctgag aaacaatggt
     3001 ccaagttcat tcagcaaggc aatgctccat cttcagtggc cttacaaata taataataac
     3061 actctgttgt atatccttca ttatgatatt gatggaccaa tgaactgcac ttcagatatg
     3121 gagatcaacc ctttgagaat taagatctca tctttgcaaa caactgaaaa gaatgacacg
     3181 gttgccgggc aaggtgagcg ggaccatctc atcactaagc gggatcttgc cctcagtgaa
     3241 ggagatattc acactttggg ttgtggagtt gctcagtgct tgaagattgt ctgccaagtt
     3301 gggagattag acagaggaaa gagtgcaatc ttgtacgtaa agtcattact gtggactgag
     3361 acttttatga ataaagaaaa tcagaatcat tcctattctc tgaagtcgtc tgcttcattt
     3421 aatgtcatag agtttcctta taagaatctt ccaattgagg atatcaccaa ctccacattg
     3481 gttaccacta atgtcacctg gggcattcag ccagcgccca tgcctgtgcc tgtgtgggtg
     3541 atcattttag cagttctagc aggattgttg ctactggctg ttttggtatt tgtaatgtac
     3601 aggatgggct tttttaaacg ggtccggcca cctcaagaag aacaagaaag ggagcagctt
     3661 caacctcatg aaaatggtga aggaaactca gaaactccgg gatctcgagc tcaagcttcg
     3721 aattctgcag tcgacggtac cgcgggcccg ggatccccac cggtcgccac catggtgagc
     3781 aagggcgagg agaataacat ggccatcatc aaggagttca tgcgcttcaa ggtgcacatg
     3841 gagggctccg tgaacggcca cgagttcgag atcgagggcg agggcgaggg ccgcccctac
     3901 gaggcctttc agaccgctaa gctgaaggtg accaagggtg gccccctgcc cttcgcctgg
     3961 gacatcctgt cccctcagtt catgtacggc tccaaggtct acattaagca cccagccgac
     4021 atccccgact acttcaagct gtccttcccc gagggcttca ggtgggagcg cgtgatgaac
     4081 ttcgaggacg gcggcattat tcacgttaac caggactcct ccctgcagga cggcgtgttc
     4141 atctacaagg tgaagctgcg cggcaccaac ttcccctccg acggccccgt aatgcagaag
     4201 aagaccatgg gctgggaggc ctccgaggag cggatgtacc ccgaggacgg cgccctgaag
     4261 agcgagatca agaagaggct gaagctgaag gacggcggcc actacgccgc cgaggtcaag
     4321 accacctaca aggccaagaa gcccgtgcag ctgcccggcg cctacatcgt cgacatcaag
     4381 ttggacatcg tgtcccacaa cgaggactac accatcgtgg aacagtacga acgcgccgag
     4441 ggccgccact ccaccggcgg catggacgag ctgtacaagt aagcggccgc gactctagat
     4501 cataatcagc cataccacat ttgtagaggt tttacttgct ttaaaaaacc tcccacacct
     4561 ccccctgaac ctgaaacata aaatgaatgc aattgttgtt gttaacttgt ttattgcagc
     4621 ttataatggt tacaaataaa gcaatagcat cacaaatttc acaaataaag catttttttc
     4681 actgcattct agttgtggtt tgtccaaact catcaatgta tcttaaggcg taaattgtaa
     4741 gcgttaatat tttgttaaaa ttcgcgttaa atttttgtta aatcagctca ttttttaacc
     4801 aataggccga aatcggcaaa atcccttata aatcaaaaga atagaccgag atagggttga
     4861 gtgttgttcc agtttggaac aagagtccac tattaaagaa cgtggactcc aacgtcaaag
     4921 gnnnnnnnnn nnnnnnnnnn nnnnnnnnnn nnnnnnnnnn nnnnnnnnnn tnnnnnnnnn
     4981 nnnnnnnnnn nnnnnnnnnn nnnnnnnnnn nnnnnnnnnn nnnnnnnnnn nnnnnnnnnn
     5041 nnnnnnnnnn nnnnnnnnnn nngnnnnnnn nnnnnnnnnn nnnnnnnnnn nnnnnnnnnn
     5101 nnnnnnnnnn nnnnnnnnnn nnnnnnnnnn nnnnnnnnnn nnnnnnnnnn nnnnnnnnnn
     5161 nnnnnnnnnn nnnnnnnnnn nnnnnnncag gtggcacttt tcggggaaat gtgcgcggaa
     5221 cccctatttg tttatttttc taaatacatt caaatatgta tccgctcatg agacaataac
     5281 cctgataaat gcttcaataa tattgaaaaa ggaagagtcc tgaggcggaa agaaccagct
     5341 gtggaatgtg tgtcagttag ggtgtggaaa gtccccaggc tccccagcag gcagaagtat
     5401 gcaaagcatg catctcaatt agtcagcaac caggtgtgga aagtccccag gctccccagc
     5461 aggcagaagt atgcaaagca tgcatctcaa ttagtcagca accatagtcc cgcccctaac
     5521 tccgcccatc ccgcccctaa ctccgcccag ttccgcccat tctccgcccc atggctgact
     5581 aatttttttt atttatgcag aggccgaggc cgcctcggcc tctgagctat tccagaagta
     5641 gtgaggaggc ttttttggag gcctaggctt ttgcaaagat cgatcaagag acaggatgag
     5701 gatcgtttcg catgattgaa caagatggat tgcacgcagg ttctccggcc gcttgggtgg
     5761 agaggctatt cggctatgac tgggcacaac agacaatcgg ctgctctgat gccgccgtgt
     5821 tccggctgtc agcgcagggg cgcccggttc tttttgtcaa gaccgacctg tccggtgccc
     5881 tgaatgaact gcaagacgag gcagcgcggc tatcgtggct ggccacgacg ggcgttcctt
     5941 gcgcagctgt gctcgacgtt gtcactgaag cgggaaggga ctggctgcta ttgggcgaag
     6001 tgccggggca ggatctcctg tcatctcacc ttgctcctgc cgagaaagta tccatcatgg
     6061 ctgatgcaat gcggcggctg catacgcttg atccggctac ctgcccattc gaccaccaag
     6121 cgaaacatcg catcgagcga gcacgtactc ggatggaagc cggtcttgtc gatcaggatg
     6181 atctggacga agagcatcag gggctcgcgc cagccgaact gttcgccagg ctcaaggcga
     6241 gcatgcccga cggcgaggat ctcgtcgtga cccatggcga tgcctgcttg ccgaatatca
     6301 tggtggaaaa tggccgcttt tctggattca tcgactgtgg ccggctgggt gtggcggacc
     6361 gctatcagga catagcgttg gctacccgtg atattgctga agagcttggc ggcgaatggg
     6421 ctgaccgctt cctcgtgctt tacggtatcg ccgctcccga ttcgcagcgc atcgccttct
     6481 atcgccttct tgacgagttc ttctgagcgg gactctgggg ttcgaaatga ccgaccaagc
     6541 gacgcccaac ctgccatcac gagatttcga ttccaccgcc gccttctatg aaaggttggg
     6601 cttcggaatc gttttccggg acgccggctg gatgatcctc cagcgcgggg atctcatgct
     6661 ggagttcttc gcccacccta gggggaggct aactgaaaca cggaaggaga caataccgga
     6721 aggaacccgc gctatgacgg caataaaaag acagaataaa acgcacggtg ttgggtcgtt
     6781 tgttcataaa cgcggggttc ggtcccaggg ctggcactct gtcgataccc caccgagacc
     6841 ccattggggc caatacgccc gcgtttcttc cttttcccca ccccaccccc caagttcggg
     6901 tgaaggccca gggctcgcag ccaacgtcgg ggcggcaggc cctgccatag cctcaggtta
     6961 ctcatatata ctttagattg atttaaaact tcatttttaa tttaaaagga tctaggtgaa
     7021 gatccttttt gataatctca tgaccaaaat cccttaacgt gagttttcgt tccactgagc
     7081 gtcagacccc gtagaaaaga tcaaaggatc ttcttgagat cctttttttc tgcgcgtaat
     7141 ctgctgcttg caaacaaaaa aaccaccgct accagcggtg gtttgtttgc cggatcaaga
     7201 gctaccaact ctttttccga aggtaactgg cttcagcaga gcgcagatac caaatactgt
     7261 tcttctagtg tagccgtagt taggccacca cttcaagaac tctgtagcac cgcctacata
     7321 cctcgctctg ctaatcctgt taccagtggc tgctgccagt ggcgataagt cgtgtcttac
     7381 cgggttggac tcaagacgat agttaccgga taaggcgcag cggtcgggct gaacgggggg
     7441 ttcgtgcaca cagcccagct tggagcgaac gacctacacc gaactgagat acctacagcg
     7501 tgagctatga gaaagcgcca cgcttcccga agggagaaag gcggacaggt atccggtaag
     7561 cggcagggtc ggaacaggag agcgcacgag ggagcttcca gggggaaacg cctggtatct
     7621 ttatagtcct gtcgggtttc gccacctctg acttgagcgt cgatttttgt gatgctcgtc
     7681 aggggggcgg agcctatgga aaaacgccag caacgcggcc tttttacggt tcctggcctt
     7741 ttgctggcct tttgctcaca tgttctttcc tgcgttatcc cctgattctg tggataaccg
     7801 tattaccgcc atgcattagt tattaatagt aatcaattac ggggtcatta gttcatagcc
     7861 catatatgga gttccg
//
